Addgene plasmid #193206: Lenti-sgCol11a1#2/Cre
Purpose: Lentiviral vector expressing Cre recombinase (driven by mPGK promoter) and an sgRNA against the mouse Col11a1 gene
Depositing lab: Julien Sage. Depositing organization: Stanford University. Publication: A multiplexed in vivo approach to identify driver genes in small cell lung cancer. Lee MC, Cai H, Murray CW, Li C, Shue YT, Andrejka L, He AL, Holzem AME, Drainas AP, Ko JH, Coles GL, Kong C, Zhu S, Zhu C, Wang J, van de Rijn M, Petrov DA, Winslow MM, Sage J. Cell Rep. 2023 Jan 13;42(1):111990. doi: 10.1016/j.celrep.2023.111990. PubMed 36640300.
Backbone
  Vector backbone: pLL3.3
  Vector type: Mammalian Expression, Lentiviral, CRISPR
Growth in bacteria
  Bacterial resistance: Ampicillin, 100 μg/mL
  Growth temperature: 37°C
  Growth strain: NEB Stable
  Copy number: High Copy
Gene/Insert
  Gene/Insert name: sgCol11a1#2
  gRNA/shRNA sequence: GCGGGTATCAGGATCGAATG
  Species: M. musculus (mouse)
  Insert size (bp): 20
  Entrez Gene: Col11a1 (a.k.a. C530001D20Rik, cho)
  Promoter: U6
  Cloning method: Restriction Enzyme; 5′ cloning site Unknown (unknown if destroyed); 3′ cloning site Unknown (unknown if destroyed)
Terms and licenses: Academic/Nonprofit Terms; Industry Terms: Not Available to Industry
Depositor comments: Please visit https://www.biorxiv.org/content/10.1101/2022.03.28.485708v1 for bioRxiv preprint.
How to cite: Lenti-sgCol11a1#2/Cre was a gift from Julien Sage (Addgene plasmid # 193206 ; http://n2t.net/addgene:193206 ; RRID:Addgene_193206)
