[The description below was written by a language model from this plasmid's Addgene catalogue record and pLannotate feature annotations shown in this document.]
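Description:
Lenti-sgCol11a1#2/Cre is a 7.8 kb HIV-1-based lentiviral CRISPR vector built on the pLL3.3 backbone. It delivers a single guide RNA against mouse Col11a1 together with Cre recombinase. In bacteria it is maintained through a high-copy ColE1/pUC-type origin and selected with ampicillin via the β-lactamase gene. The viral genome is transcribed in packaging cells from a CMV enhancer/promoter fused to a truncated 5' LTR. It carries the usual cis-acting elements: the Ψ packaging signal with an adjoining gag fragment, the Rev response element for Rev-dependent nuclear export, and the cPPT/CTS, which aids nuclear import of the reverse-transcribed genome. A WPRE follows the payload to boost transcript stability and expression. Downstream lie a nef-derived fragment and a second truncated LTR that closes the provirus.

The payload consists of two independent expression units. A human U6 RNA polymerase III promoter drives the 20-nt Col11a1-targeting spacer fused to the Streptococcus pyogenes Cas9 guide scaffold, annotated in the feature table as a tracrRNA fragment. The mouse PGK promoter drives Cre. The vector does not encode Cas9, so editing requires a host that supplies it. The vector also has no mammalian selection marker or fluorescent reporter in the annotated features. The associated publication describes a multiplexed in vivo approach to identifying driver genes in small cell lung cancer. In that setting, Cre would recombine loxP-flanked alleles in transduced cells while the sgRNA directs disruption of Col11a1. The "#2" in the name suggests it is one of several guides designed against this gene.
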