Features (pLannotate 1.2.2; 21 found; start..end, strand, type, name):
      1..380     +  enhancer       CMV enhancer: human cytomegalovirus immediate early enhancer
    381..580     +  promoter       CMV promoter: human cytomegalovirus (CMV) immediate early promoter
    598..778     +  LTR            5' LTR (truncated): truncated 5' long terminal repeat (LTR) from HIV-1
    825..950     +  misc_feature   HIV-1 Ψ: packaging signal of human immunodeficiency virus type 1
    934..1272    +  CDS            HIV-1 gag (fragment): gag protein from human immunodeficiency virus 1; gag
   1447..1680    +  misc_feature   RRE: The Rev response element (RRE) of HIV-1 allows for Rev-dependent mRNA export from the nucleus to the cytoplasm.
   2057..2157    +  CDS            Rev (fragment): human immunodeficiency virus 1 (HIV-1) Rev protein; rev; enhances nuclear export of unspliced and incompletely spliced viral mRNAs
   2207..2324    +  misc_feature   cPPT/CTS: central polypurine tract and central termination sequence of HIV-1
   2406..2646    +  promoter       U6 promoter: RNA polymerase III promoter for human U6 snRNA
   2693..2760    +  misc_RNA       tracrRNA (fragment): trans-activating CRISPR RNA for the Streptococcus pyogenes CRISPR/Cas9 system
   2813..3305    +  promoter       PGK promoter: mouse phosphoglycerate kinase 1 promoter
   3335..4365    +  CDS            Cre (fragment): site-specific recombinase Cre is a site-specific recombinase from bacteriophage P1. Recombination occurs at loxP sequences.
   4398..4421    +  misc_feature   MCS (fragment): pBluescript multiple cloning site
   4421..5009    +  misc_feature   WPRE: woodchuck hepatitis virus posttranscriptional regulatory element
   5010..5029    +  misc_feature   MCS (fragment): pBluescript multiple cloning site
   5031..5531    +  CDS            nef (fragment): NEF_HV1LA - Experimental evidence at protein level: Swiss-Prot protein existence level 1. Extracellular Nef protein targets CD4(+) T-lymphocytes for apoptosis by interacting with CXCR4 surface receptors. From Human immunodeficiency virus type 1 group M subtype B (isolate Lai) (HIV-1).
   5538..5718    +  LTR            5' LTR (truncated): truncated 5' long terminal repeat (LTR) from HIV-1
   5780..6368    -  rep_origin     ori: high-copy-number ColE1/pMB1/pBR322/pUC origin of replication
   6539..7399    -  CDS            AmpR: β-lactamase; bla; confers resistance to ampicillin, carbenicillin, and related antibiotics
   7400..7504    -  promoter       AmpR promoter: bla
   7563..7615    -  misc_feature   bom (fragment): basis of mobility region from pBR322
>Addgene plasmid #193206 | Lenti-sgCol11a1#2/Cre | addgene full sequence | sequence record 379421 | Addgene NGS Result
GACATTGATTATTGACTAGTTATTAATAGTAATCAATTACGGGGTCATTAGTTCATAGCCCATATATGGA
GTTCCGCGTTACATAACTTACGGTAAATGGCCCGCCTGGCTGACCGCCCAACGACCCCCGCCCATTGACG
TCAATAATGACGTATGTTCCCATAGTAACGCCAATAGGGACTTTCCATTGACGTCAATGGGTGGAGTATT
TACGGTAAACTGCCCACTTGGCAGTACATCAAGTGTATCATATGCCAAGTACGCCCCCTATTGACGTCAA
TGACGGTAAATGGCCCGCCTGGCATTATGCCCAGTACATGACCTTATGGGACTTTCCTACTTGGCAGTAC
ATCTACGTATTAGTCATCGCTATTACCATGGTGATGCGGTTTTGGCAGTACATCAATGGGCGTGGATAGC
GGTTTGACTCACGGGGATTTCCAAGTCTCCACCCCATTGACGTCAATGGGAGTTTGTTTTGGCACCAAAA
TCAACGGGACTTTCCAAAATGTCGTAACAACTCCGCCCCATTGACGCAAATGGGCGGTAGGCGTGTACGG
TGGGAGGTCTATATAAGCAGCGCGTTTTGCCTGTACTGGGTCTCTCTGGTTAGACCAGATCTGAGCCTGG
GAGCTCTCTGGCTAACTAGGGAACCCACTGCTTAAGCCTCAATAAAGCTTGCCTTGAGTGCTTCAAGTAG
TGTGTGCCCGTCTGTTGTGTGACTCTGGTAACTAGAGATCCCTCAGACCCTTTTAGTCAGTGTGGAAAAT
CTCTAGCAGTGGCGCCCGAACAGGGACTTGAAAGCGAAAGGGAAACCAGAGGAGCTCTCTCGACGCAGGA
CTCGGCTTGCTGAAGCGCGCACGGCAAGAGGCGAGGGGCGGCGACTGGTGAGTACGCCAAAAATTTTGAC
TAGCGGAGGCTAGAAGGAGAGAGATGGGTGCGAGAGCGTCAGTATTAAGCGGGGGAGAATTAGATCGCGA
TGGGAAAAAATTCGGTTAAGGCCAGGGGGAAAGAAAAAATATAAATTAAAACATATAGTATGGGCAAGCA
GGGAGCTAGAACGATTCGCAGTTAATCCTGGCCTGTTAGAAACATCAGAAGGCTGTAGACAAATACTGGG
ACAGCTACAACCATCCCTTCAGACAGGATCAGAAGAACTTAGATCATTATATAATACAGTAGCAACCCTC
TATTGTGTGCATCAAAGGATAGAGATAAAAGACACCAAGGAAGCTTTAGACAAGATAGAGGAAGAGCAAA
ACAAAAGTAAGACCACCGCACAGCAAGCGGCCGGCCGCTGATCTTCAGACCTGGAGGAGGAGATATGAGG
GACAATTGGAGAAGTGAATTATATAAATATAAAGTAGTAAAAATTGAACCATTAGGAGTAGCACCCACCA
AGGCAAAGAGAAGAGTGGTGCAGAGAGAAAAAAGAGCAGTGGGAATAGGAGCTTTGTTCCTTGGGTTCTT
GGGAGCAGCAGGAAGCACTATGGGCGCAGCGTCAATGACGCTGACGGTACAGGCCAGACAATTATTGTCT
GGTATAGTGCAGCAGCAGAACAATTTGCTGAGGGCTATTGAGGCGCAACAGCATCTGTTGCAACTCACAG
TCTGGGGCATCAAGCAGCTCCAGGCAAGAATCCTGGCTGTGGAAAGATACCTAAAGGATCAACAGCTCCT
GGGGATTTGGGGTTGCTCTGGAAAACTCATTTGCACCACTGCTGTGCCTTGGAATGCTAGTTGGAGTAAT
AAATCTCTGGAACAGATTTGGAATCACACGACCTGGATGGAGTGGGACAGAGAAATTAACAATTACACAA
GCTTAATACACTCCTTAATTGAAGAATCGCAAAACCAGCAAGAAAAGAATGAACAAGAATTATTGGAATT
AGATAAATGGGCAAGTTTGTGGAATTGGTTTAACATAACAAATTGGCTGTGGTATATAAAATTATTCATA
ATGATAGTAGGAGGCTTGGTAGGTTTAAGAATAGTTTTTGCTGTACTTTCTATAGTGAATAGAGTTAGGC
AGGGATATTCACCATTATCGTTTCAGACCCACCTCCCAACCCCGAGGGGACCCGACAGGCCCGAAGGAAT
AGAAGAAGAAGGTGGAGAGAGAGACAGAGACAGATCCATTCGATTAGTGAACGGATCGGCACTGCGTGCG
CCAATTCTGCAGACAAATGGCAGTATTCATCCACAATTTTAAAAGAAAAGGGGGGATTGGGGGGTACAGT
GCAGGGGAAAGAATAGTAGACATAATAGCAACAGACATACAAACTAAAGAATTACAAAAACAAATTACAA
AAATTCAAAATTTTCGGGTTTATTACAGGGACAGCAGAGATCCAGTTTGGTTAGTACCGGGCCCGCTCTA
GCCCTGCAGGAACTGTTTAAACTGTGAGGGCCTATTTCCCATGATTCCTTCATATTTGCATATACGATAC
AAGGCTGTTAGAGAGATAATTGGAATTAATTTGACTGTAAACACAAAGATATTAGTACAAAATACGTGAC
GTAGAAAGTAATAATTTCTTGGGTAGTTTGCAGTTTTAAAATTATGTTTTAAAATGGACTATCATATGCT
TACCGTAACTTGAAAGTATTTCGATTTCTTGGCTTTATATATCTTGTGGAAAGGACCAAACACCGCGGGT
ATCAGGATCGAATGGTTTAAGAGCTATGCTGGAAACAGCATAGCAAGTTTAAATAAGGCTAGTCCGTTAT
CAACTTGAAAAAGTGGCACCGAGTCGGTGCTTTTTTGTTTGGCGCGCCTATGGCTTAATTAACATGGCGG
CCGCATTCTACCGGGTAGGGGAGGCGCTTTTCCCAAGGCAGTCTGGAGCATGCGCTTTAGCAGCCCCGCT
GGGCACTTGGCGCTACACAAGTGGCCTCTGGCCTCGCACACATTCCACATCCACCGGTAGGCGCCAACCG
GCTCCGTTCTTTGGTGGCCCCTTCGCGCCACCTTCTACTCCTCCCCTAGTCAGGAAGTTCCCCCCCGCCC
CGCAGCTCGCGTCGTGCAGGACGTGACAAATGGAAGTAGCACGTCTCACTAGTCTCGTGCAGATGGACAG
CACCGCTGAGCAATGGAAGCGGGTAGGCCTTTGGGGCAGCGGCCAATAGCAGCTTTGCTCCTTCGCTTTC
TGGGCTCAGAGGCTGGGAAGGGGTGGGTCCGGGGGCGGGCTCAGGGGCGGGCTCAGGGGCGGGGCGGGCG
CCCGAAGGTCCTCCGGAGGCCCGGCATTCTGCACGCTTCAAAAGCGCACGTCTGCCGCGCTGTTCTCCTC
TTCCTCATCTCCGGGACCCGGGATGCCCAAGAAGAAGAGGAAGGTGTCCAATTTACTGACCGTACACCAA
AATTTGCCTGCATTACCGGTCGATGCAACGAGTGATGAGGTTCGCAAGAACCTGATGGACATGTTCAGGG
ATCGCCAGGCGTTTTCTGAGCATACCTGGAAAATGCTTCTGTCCGTTTGCCGGTCGTGGGCGGCATGGTG
CAAGTTGAATAACCGGAAATGGTTTCCCGCAGAACCTGAAGATGTTCGCGATTATCTTCTATATCTTCAG
GCGCGCGGTCTGGCAGTAAAAACTATCCAGCAACATTTGGGCCAGCTAAACATGCTTCATCGTCGGTCCG
GGCTGCCACGACCAAGTGACAGCAATGCTGTTTCACTGGTTATGCGGCGGATCCGAAAAGAAAACGTTGA
TGCCGGTGAACGTGCAAAACAGGCTCTAGCGTTCGAACGCACTGATTTCGACCAGGTTCGTTCACTCATG
GAAAATAGCGATCGCTGCCAGGATATACGTAATCTGGCATTTCTGGGGATTGCTTATAACACCCTGTTAC
GTATAGCCGAAATTGCCAGGATCAGGGTTAAAGATATCTCACGTACTGACGGTGGGAGAATGTTAATCCA
TATTGGCAGAACGAAAACGCTGGTTAGCACCGCAGGTGTAGAGAAGGCACTTAGCCTGGGGGTAACTAAA
CTGGTCGAGCGATGGATTTCCGTCTCTGGTGTAGCTGATGATCCGAATAACTACCTGTTTTGCCGGGTCA
GAAAAAATGGTGTTGCCGCGCCATCTGCCACCAGCCAGCTATCAACTCGCGCCCTGGAAGGGATTTTTGA
AGCAACTCATCGATTGATTTACGGCGCTAAGGATGACTCTGGTCAGAGATACCTGGCCTGGTCTGGACAC
AGTGCCCGTGTCGGAGCCGCGCGAGATATGGCCCGCGCTGGAGTTTCAATACCGGAGATCATGCAAGCTG
GTGGCTGGACCAATGTAAATATTGTCATGAACTATATCCGTAACCTGGATAGTGAAACAGGGGCAATGGT
GCGCCTGCTGGAAGATGGCGATTAGCCATGTTTAAGGGTTCCGGTTCCACTAGGTACAATTCGATATCAA
GCTTATCGATAATCAACCTCTGGATTACAAAATTTGTGAAAGATTGACTGGTATTCTTAACTATGTTGCT
CCTTTTACGCTATGTGGATACGCTGCTTTAATGCCTTTGTATCATGCTATTGCTTCCCGTATGGCTTTCA
TTTTCTCCTCCTTGTATAAATCCTGGTTGCTGTCTCTTTATGAGGAGTTGTGGCCCGTTGTCAGGCAACG
TGGCGTGGTGTGCACTGTGTTTGCTGACGCAACCCCCACTGGTTGGGGCATTGCCACCACCTGTCAGCTC
CTTTCCGGGACTTTCGCTTTCCCCCTCCCTATTGCCACGGCGGAACTCATCGCCGCCTGCCTTGCCCGCT
GCTGGACAGGGGCTCGGCTGTTGGGCACTGACAATTCCGTGGTGTTGTCGGGGAAATCATCGTCCTTTCC
TTGGCTGCTCGCCTGTGTTGCCACCTGGATTCTGCGCGGGACGTCCTTCTGCTACGTCCCTTCGGCCCTC
AATCCAGCGGACCTTCCTTCCCGCGGCCTGCTGCCGGCTCTGCGGCCTCTTCCGCGTCTTCGCCTTCGCC
CTCAGACGAGTCGGATCTCCCTTTGGGCCGCCTCCCCGCATCGATACCGTCGACCTCGATCGAGACCTAG
AAAAACATGGAGCAATCACAAGTAGCAATACAGCAGCTACCAATGCTGATTGTGCCTGGCTAGAAGCACA
AGAGGAGGAGGAGGTGGGTTTTCCAGTCACACCTCAGGTACCTTTAAGACCAATGACTTACAAGGCAGCT
GTAGATCTTAGCCACTTTTTAAAAGAAAAGGGGGGACTGGAAGGGCTAATTCACTCCCAACGAAGACAAG
ATATCCTTGATCTGTGGATCTACCACACACAAGGCTACTTCCCTGATTGGCAGAACTACACACCAGGGCC
AGGGATCAGATATCCACTGACCTTTGGATGGTGCTACAAGCTAGTACCAGTTGAGCAAGAGAAGGTAGAA
GAAGCCAATGAAGGAGAGAACACCCGCTTGTTACACCCTGTGAGCCTGCATGGGATGGATGACCCGGAGA
GAGAAGTATTAGAGTGGAGGTTTGACAGCCGCCTAGCATTTCATCACATGGCCCGAGAGCTGCATCCGGA
CTGTACTGGGTCTCTCTGGTTAGACCAGATCTGAGCCTGGGAGCTCTCTGGCTAACTAGGGAACCCACTG
CTTAAGCCTCAATAAAGCTTGCCTTGAGTGCTTCAAGTAGTGTGTGCCCGTCTGTTGTGTGACTCTGGTA
ACTAGAGATCCCTCAGACCCTTTTAGTCAGTGTGGAAAATCTCTAGCAGCATGTGAGCAAAAGGCCAGCA
AAAGGCCAGGAACCGTAAAAAGGCCGCGTTGCTGGCGTTTTTCCATAGGCTCCGCCCCCCTGACGAGCAT
CACAAAAATCGACGCTCAAGTCAGAGGTGGCGAAACCCGACAGGACTATAAAGATACCAGGCGTTTCCCC
CTGGAAGCTCCCTCGTGCGCTCTCCTGTTCCGACCCTGCCGCTTACCGGATACCTGTCCGCCTTTCTCCC
TTCGGGAAGCGTGGCGCTTTCTCATAGCTCACGCTGTAGGTATCTCAGTTCGGTGTAGGTCGTTCGCTCC
AAGCTGGGCTGTGTGCACGAACCCCCCGTTCAGCCCGACCGCTGCGCCTTATCCGGTAACTATCGTCTTG
AGTCCAACCCGGTAAGACACGACTTATCGCCACTGGCAGCAGCCACTGGTAACAGGATTAGCAGAGCGAG
GTATGTAGGCGGTGCTACAGAGTTCTTGAAGTGGTGGCCTAACTACGGCTACACTAGAAGAACAGTATTT
GGTATCTGCGCTCTGCTGAAGCCAGTTACCTTCGGAAAAAGAGTTGGTAGCTCTTGATCCGGCAAACAAA
CCACCGCTGGTAGCGGTGGTTTTTTTGTTTGCAAGCAGCAGATTACGCGCAGAAAAAAAGGATCTCAAGA
AGATCCTTTGATCTTTTCTACGGGGTCTGACGCTCAGTGGAACGAAAACTCACGTTAAGGGATTTTGGTC
ATGAGATTATCAAAAAGGATCTTCACCTAGATCCTTTTAAATTAAAAATGAAGTTTTAAATCAATCTAAA
GTATATATGAGTAAACTTGGTCTGACAGTTACCAATGCTTAATCAGTGAGGCACCTATCTCAGCGATCTG
TCTATTTCGTTCATCCATAGTTGCCTGACTCCCCGTCGTGTAGATAACTACGATACGGGAGGGCTTACCA
TCTGGCCCCAGTGCTGCAATGATACCGCGAGACCCACGCTCACCGGCTCCAGATTTATCAGCAATAAACC
AGCCAGCCGGAAGGGCCGAGCGCAGAAGTGGTCCTGCAACTTTATCCGCCTCCATCCAGTCTATTAATTG
TTGCCGGGAAGCTAGAGTAAGTAGTTCGCCAGTTAATAGTTTGCGCAACGTTGTTGCCATTGCTACAGGC
ATCGTGGTGTCACGCTCGTCGTTTGGTATGGCTTCATTCAGCTCCGGTTCCCAACGATCAAGGCGAGTTA
CATGATCCCCCATGTTGTGCAAAAAAGCGGTTAGCTCCTTCGGTCCTCCGATCGTTGTCAGAAGTAAGTT
GGCCGCAGTGTTATCACTCATGGTTATGGCAGCACTGCATAATTCTCTTACTGTCATGCCATCCGTAAGA
TGCTTTTCTGTGACTGGTGAGTACTCAACCAAGTCATTCTGAGAATAGTGTATGCGGCGACCGAGTTGCT
CTTGCCCGGCGTCAATACGGGATAATACCGCGCCACATAGCAGAACTTTAAAAGTGCTCATCATTGGAAA
ACGTTCTTCGGGGCGAAAACTCTCAAGGATCTTACCGCTGTTGAGATCCAGTTCGATGTAACCCACTCGT
GCACCCAACTGATCTTCAGCATCTTTTACTTTCACCAGCGTTTCTGGGTGAGCAAAAACAGGAAGGCAAA
ATGCCGCAAAAAAGGGAATAAGGGCGACACGGAAATGTTGAATACTCATACTCTTCCTTTTTCAATATTA
TTGAAGCATTTATCAGGGTTATTGTCTCATGAGCGGATACATATTTGAATGTATTTAGAAAAATAAACAA
ATAGGGGTTCCGCGCACATTTCCCCGAAAAGTGCCACCTGACGTCGACGGATCGGGAGATCTCCCGATCC
CCTATGGTGCACTCTCAGTACAATCTGCTCTGATGCCGCATAGTTAAGCCAGTATCTGCTCCCTGCTTGT
GTGTTGGAGGTCGCTGAGTAGTGCGCGAGCAAAATTTAAGCTACAACAAGGCAAGGCTTGACCGACAATT
GCATGAAGAATCTGCTTAGGGTTAGGCGTTTTGCGCTGCTTCGCGATGTACGGGCCAGATATACGCGTT
